Addgene plasmid #80104: pCMV-EPN-03 (G2A)
Purpose: Myr2(G2A)-12GS-I3-01-myc-Late1
Depositing lab: Neil King. Depositing organization: University of Washington. Publication: Designed proteins induce the formation of nanocage-containing extracellular vesicles. Votteler J, Ogohara C, Yi S, Hsia Y, Nattermann U, Belnap DM, King NP, Sundquist WI. Nature. 2016 Dec 8;540(7632):292-295. doi: 10.1038/nature20607. Epub 2016 Nov 30. PubMed 27919066.
Backbone
  Vector backbone: pCMV
  Backbone size w/o insert (bp): 5443
  Modifications to backbone: Inserts were cloned into the Kpn1 and Xho1 sites
  Vector type: Mammalian Expression, Bacterial Expression
  Selectable markers: Neomycin (select with G418)
Growth in bacteria
  Bacterial resistance: Ampicillin, 100 μg/mL
  Growth temperature: 37°C
  Growth strain: DH5alpha
  Copy number: High Copy
Gene/Insert
  Gene/Insert name: EPN-03 (G2A)
Terms and licenses: Academic/Nonprofit Terms; Industry Terms: Not Available to Industry
How to cite: pCMV-EPN-03 (G2A) was a gift from Neil King (Addgene plasmid # 80104 ; http://n2t.net/addgene:80104 ; RRID:Addgene_80104)
