[The description below was written by a language model from this plasmid's Addgene catalogue record.]
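Description:
pCMV-EPN-03 (G2A) is a mammalian expression plasmid built on a pCMV backbone (about 5.4 kb without insert), with the coding sequence cloned between the KpnI and XhoI sites. It is maintained in E. coli as a high-copy plasmid under ampicillin selection and carries a neomycin resistance marker, so transfected mammalian cells can be selected with G418. The record lists no feature table. The promoter is therefore not explicitly annotated, although the backbone name implies expression from the cytomegalovirus immediate-early promoter. The origin of replication and polyadenylation signal are likewise not stated.

The insert encodes a variant of EPN-03, one of a series of designed "enveloped protein nanocage" proteins. According to the recorded architecture, it is a modular fusion. An N-terminal myristoylation signal (Myr2) carrying a G2A substitution comes first, followed by a 12-residue glycine-serine linker and the I3-01 self-assembling nanocage subunit. A myc epitope tag for detection and a C-terminal late-domain element (Late1) complete the fusion. In this design class, the myristoyl group mediates membrane binding and I3-01 drives assembly into a multimeric cage. Late-domain motifs generally recruit the cellular ESCRT machinery to promote budding and release in extracellular vesicles.

N-myristoylation requires the glycine at position 2, so changing it to alanine is expected to abolish lipid attachment. This construct therefore most plausibly serves as a membrane-binding-deficient negative control, used alongside the parental EPN-03 plasmid to test whether membrane association is needed for nanocage release from cells. The record itself does not spell out this use.
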