>Addgene plasmid #80104 | pCMV-EPN-03 (G2A) | depositor partial sequence | sequence record 150602 | EPN-03 (G2A)
CTAGAATTATCGATCCGGAGGTACCATGGCTGCACAGTTTTCCGGTTCTAAATCTGGCTCCGGCTCTGAC
TCTGGTAGCAAGATCGAAGAGCTGTTCAAGAAACACAAGATCGTTGCCGTGCTGCGTGCCAATAGTGTGG
AAGAAGCGAAAAAGAAAGCGCTGGCGGTTTTCCTGGGCGGCGTTCATCTGATTGAAATTACCTTTACCGT
GCCGGATGCGGATACCGTGATTAAGGAACTGAGCTTTCTGAAGGAAATGGGCGCGATTATTGGTGCGGGC
ACCGTGACCAGCGTGGAGCAGTGCCGTAAAGCGGTGGAAAGTGGCGCCGAATTCATTGTGAGTCCGCACC
TGGACGAGGAAATTAGCCAATTTTGCAAGGAGAAGGGTGTGTTCTATATGCCAGGCGTTATGACCCCGAC
CGAACTGGTGAAAGCCATGAAACTGGGCCATACCATCTTAAAACTGTTTCCGGGTGAGGTGGTGGGTCCG
CAGTTTGTTAAAGCGATGAAAGGTCCGTTTCCGAATGTGAAATTTGTGCCAACCGGCGGTGTTAATCTGG
ACAATGTGTGCGAATGGTTCAAAGCGGGCGTGCTGGCCGTGGGCGTGGGCAGCGCGTTAGTGAAAGGCAC
CCCGGTGGAAGTGGCGGAAAAGGCCAAGGCGTTCGTTGAGAAGATTCGTGGCTGCACCGAACAGAAACTG
ATTAGCGAAGAAGATCTGCAGTCTCGTCCGGAACCGACCGCACCGCCGGAAGAATCTTTCCGTTCTGGTG
TTGAAACCACCACGCCACCGCAAAAACAGGAGCCGATCGACAAAGAACTGTACCCGCTGACCTCTCTGCG
TTCTCTGTTCGGTAACGACCCGTCTTCTCAGTGACTCGAGAAGCTTGCTAGCAGATCTT
