>Addgene plasmid #80104 | pCMV-EPN-03 (G2A) | addgene partial sequence | sequence record 162381 | CMV-F 5'-CGCAAATGGGCGGTAGGCGTG-3'
TCTCTGGCTAACTAGAGAACCCACTGCTTACTGGCTTATCGAAATTAATACGACTCACTATAGGGAGACC
CAAGCTGGCTAGCGTTTAAACGGGCCCTCTAGAATTATCGATCCGGAGGTACCATGGCTGCACAGTTTTC
CGGTTCTAAATCTGGCTCCGGCTCTGACTCTGGTAGCAAGATCGAAGAGCTGTTCAAGAAACACAAGATC
GTTGCCGTGCTGCGTGCCAATAGTGTGGAAGAAGCGAAAAAGAAAGCGCTGGCGGTTTTCCTGGGCGGCG
TTCATCTGATTGAAATTACCTTTACCGTGCCGGATGCGGATACCGTGATTAAGGAACTGAGCTTTCTGAA
GGAAATGGGCGCGATTATTGGTGCGGGCACCGTGACCAGCGTGGAGCAGTGCCGTAAAGCGGTGGAAAGT
GGCGCCGAATTCATTGTGAGTCCGCACCTGGACGAGGAAATTAGCCAATTTTGCAAGGAGAAGGGTGTGT
TCTATATGCCAGGCGTTATGACCCCGACCGAACTGGTGAAAGCCATGAAACTGGGCCATACCATCTTAAA
ACTGTTTCCGGGTGAGGTGGTGGGTCCGCAGTTTGTTAAAGCGATGAAAGGTCCGTTTCCGAATGTGAAA
TTTGTGCCAACCGGCGGTGTTAATCTGGACAATGTGTGCGAATGGTTCAAAGCGGGCGTGCTGGCCGTGG
GCGTGGGCAGCGCGTTAGTGAAAGGCACCCCGGTGGAAGTGGCGGAAAAGGCCAAGGCGTTCGTTGAGAA
GATTCGTGGCTGCACCGAACAGAAACTGATTAGCGAAGAAGATCTGCAGTCTCGTCCGGAACCGACCGCA
CCGCCGGAAGAATCTTTCCGTTCTGGTGTTGAAACCACCACGCCACCGCAAAAACAGGAGCCGATCGACA
AAGAACTGTACCCGCTGACCTCTCTGCGTTCTCTGTTCGGTAACGACCCGTCTTCTCAGTGACTCGAGAA
GCTTGCTAGCAGATCTT
