>Addgene plasmid #80104 | pCMV-EPN-03 (G2A) | addgene partial sequence | sequence record 162383 | Bglob-pA-R 5'-ttttggcagagggaaaaaga-3'
GGGTCGTTACCGAACAGAGAACGCAGAGAGGTCAGCGGGTACAGTTCTTTGTCGATCGGCTCCTGTTTTT
GCGGTGGCGTGGTGGTTTCAACACCAGAACGGAAAGATTCTTCCGGCGGTGCGGTCGGTTCCGGACGAGA
CTGCAGATCTTCTTCGCTAATCAGTTTCTGTTCGGTGCAGCCACGAATCTTCTCAACGAACGCCTTGGCC
TTTTCCGCCACTTCCACCGGGGTGCCTTTCACTAACGCGCTGCCCACGCCCACGGCCAGCACGCCCGCTT
TGAACCATTCGCACACATTGTCCAGATTAACACCGCCGGTTGGCACAAATTTCACATTCGGAAACGGACC
TTTCATCGCTTTAACAAACTGCGGACCCACCACCTCACCCGGAAACAGTTTTAAGATGGTATGGCCCAGT
TTCATGGCTTTCACCAGTTCGGTCGGGGTCATAACGCCTGGCATATAGAACACACCCTTCTCCTTGCAAA
ATTGGCTAATTTCCTCGTCCAGGTGCGGACTCACAATGAATTCGGCGCCACTTTCCACCGCTTTACGGCA
CTGCTCCACGCTGGTCACGGTGCCCGCACCAATAATCGCGCCCATTTCCTTCAGAAAGCTCAGTTCCTTA
ATCACGGTATCCGCATCCGGCACGGTAAAGGTAATTTCAATCAGATGAACGCCGCCCAGGAAAACCGCCA
GCGCTTTCTTTTTCGCTTCTTCCACACTATTGGCACGCAGCACGGCAACGATCTTGTGTTTCTTGAACAG
CTCTTCGATCTTGCTACCAGAGTCAGAGCCGGAGCCAGATTTAGAACCGGAAAACTGTGCAGCCATGGTA
CCTCCGGATCGATAATTCTAGAGGGCCCGTTTAAACGCTAGCCAGCTTGGGTCTCCCTATAGTGAGTCGT
ATTAATTTCGATAAGCCAGTAAGCAGTGGGTTCTCTAGTTAGCCAGAGAGCTCTGCTTATATAGAACCTC
C
